>Addgene plasmid #167789 | MAC_N_PAX9 | addgene full sequence | sequence record 336807 | Addgene NGS Result
GACATTGATTATTGACTAGTTATTAATAGTAATCAATTACGGGGTCATTAGTTCATAGCCCATATATGGA
GTTCCGCGTTACATAACTTACGGTAAATGGCCCGCCTGGCTGACCGCCCAACGACCCCCGCCCATTGACG
TCAATAATGACGTATGTTCCCATAGTAACGCCAATAGGGACTTTCCATTGACGTCAATGGGTGGAGTATT
TACGGTAAACTGCCCACTTGGCAGTACATCAAGTGTATCATATGCCAAGTACGCCCCCTATTGACGTCAA
TGACGGTAAATGGCCCGCCTGGCATTATGCCCAGTACATGACCTTATGGGACTTTCCTACTTGGCAGTAC
ATCTACGTATTAGTCATCGCTATTACCATGGTGATGCGGTTTTGGCAGTACATCAATGGGCGTGGATAGC
GGTTTGACTCACGGGGATTTCCAAGTCTCCACCCCATTGACGTCAATGGGAGTTTGTTTTGGCACCAAAA
TCAACGGGACTTTCCAAAATGTCGTAACAACTCCGCCCCATTGACGCAAATGGGCGGTAGGCGTGTACGG
TGGGAGGTCTATATAAGCAGAGCTCTCCCTATCAGTGATAGAGATCTCCCTATCAGTGATAGAGATCGTC
GACGAGCTCGTTTAGTGAACCGTCAGATCGCCTGGAGACGCCATCCACGCTGTTTTGACCTCCATAGAAG
ACACCGGGACCGATCCAGCCTCCGGACTCTAGCGTTTAAACTTAAGCTTGGTACCGAGCTCGGATCCACT
AGTCCAGTGTGGTGGAATTCTGCAGATATCCAGCACAGTGGCGGCCGCTCGAGACCATGAAGGACAACAC
CGTGCCCCTGAAGCTGATCGCCCTGCTGGCCAACGGCGAGTTCCACTCTGGCGAGCAGCTGGGCGAGACA
CTGGGCATGAGCAGAGCCGCCATCAACAAGCACATCCAGACCCTGCGGGACTGGGGCGTGGACGTGTTCA
CAGTGCCCGGCAAGGGCTACAGCCTGCCCGAGCCCATCCAGCTGCTGAACGCCAAGCAGATCCTGGGCCA
GCTGGATGGCGGATCTGTGGCCGTGCTGCCCGTGATCGACAGCACCAACCAGTATCTGCTCGACCGGATC
GGCGAGCTGAAGTCCGGCGACGCCTGTATCGCCGAGTACCAGCAGGCCGGCAGAGGCGGCAGGGGCAGAA
AGTGGTTCAGCCCCTTCGGCGCCAACCTGTACCTGAGCATGTTCTGGAGACTGGAACAGGGCCCAGCCGC
CGCTATTGGCCTGAGCCTGGTCATCGGCATCGTGATGGCCGAGGTGCTGCGGAAGCTGGGCGCCGACAAA
GTGCGCGTGAAGTGGCCCAACGACCTGTATCTGCAGGACCGGAAGCTGGCCGGCATCCTGGTGGAACTGA
CCGGCAAAACAGGCGACGCCGCCCAGATCGTGATCGGCGCTGGCATCAACATGGCCATGCGGCGGGTGGA
AGAGAGCGTGGTCAACCAGGGCTGGATCACCCTGCAGGAAGCCGGCATCAACCTGGACCGGAACACCCTG
GCCGCCATGCTGATCAGAGAGCTGAGAGCCGCCCTGGAACTGTTCGAGCAGGAAGGCCTGGCCCCCTACC
TGAGCAGATGGGAGAAGCTGGACAACTTCATCAACCGGCCCGTGAAACTGATCATCGGCGACAAAGAGAT
CTTCGGCATCAGCCGGGGCATCGACAAGCAGGGGGCCCTGCTCCTGGAACAGGACGGCATCATCAAGCCC
TGGATGGGCGGCGAGATCAGCCTGCGGAGCGCCGAGAAGTACCCATACGATGTTCCTGACTATGCCGGTA
CCGAGCTCGGATCCACCATGGCTAGCTGGAGCCACCCGCAGTTCGAGAAAGGTGGAGGTTCCGGAGGTGG
ATCGGGAGGTGGATCGTGGAGCCACCCGCAGTTCGAAAAAGCGGCCGATATCACAAGTTTGTACAAAAAA
GCAGGCTCCACCATGGAGCCAGCCTTCGGGGAGGTGAACCAGCTGGGAGGAGTGTTCGTGAACGGGAGGC
CGCTGCCCAACGCCATCCGGCTTCGCATCGTGGAACTGGCCCAACTGGGCATCCGACCGTGTGACATCAG
CCGCCAGCTACGGGTCTCGCACGGCTGCGTCAGCAAGATCCTGGCGCGATACAACGAGACGGGCTCGATC
TTGCCAGGAGCCATCGGGGGCAGCAAGCCCCGGGTCACTACCCCCACCGTGGTGAAACACATCCGGACCT
ACAAGCAGAGAGACCCCGGCATCTTCGCCTGGGAGATCCGGGACCGCCTGCTGGCGGACGGCGTGTGCGA
CAAGTACAATGTGCCCTCCGTGAGCTCCATCAGCCGCATTCTGCGCAACAAGATCGGCAACTTGGCCCAG
CAGGGTCATTACGACTCATACAAGCAGCACCAGCCGACGCCGCAGCCAGCGCTGCCCTACAACCACATCT
ACTCGTACCCCAGCCCTATCACGGCGGCGGCCGCCAAGGTGCCCACGCCACCCGGGGTGCCTGCCATCCC
CGGTTCGGTGGCCATGCCGCGCACCTGGCCCTCCTCGCACTCCGTCACCGACATCCTGGGCATCCGCTCC
ATCACCGACCAAGTGAGCGACAGCTCCCCCTACCACAGCCCCAAGGTGGAGGAGTGGAGCAGCCTGGGCC
GCAACAACTTCCCCGCCGCCGCCCCGCATGCGGTGAACGGGTTGGAGAAGGGAGCCCTGGAGCAGGAAGC
CAAGTACGGTCAGGCACCAAATGGTCTCCCAGCTGTGGGCAGTTTTGTGTCAGCATCCAGCATGGCTCCT
TACCCTACCCCAGCCCAAGTGTCGCCTTACATGACCTACAGTGCTGCTCCTTCTGGTTATGTTGCTGGAC
ATGGGTGGCAACATGCTGGGGGCACCTCATTGTCTCCCCACAACTGTGACATTCCGGCATCGCTGGCGTT
CAAGGGAATGCAGGCAGCCAGAGAAGGTAGTCATTCTGTCACGGCTTCCGCGCTCTTGGACCCAGCTTTC
TTGTACAAAGTGGTGACGTAAGCTAGGGGCCCGTTTAAACCCGCTGATCAGCCTCGACTGTGCCTTCTAG
TTGCCAGCCATCTGTTGTTTGCCCCTCCCCCGTGCCTTCCTTGACCCTGGAAGGTGCCACTCCCACTGTC
CTTTCCTAATAAAATGAGGAAATTGCATCGCATTGTCTGAGTAGGTGTCATTCTATTCTGGGGGGTGGGG
TGGGGCAGGACAGCAAGGGGGAGGATTGGGAAGACAATAGCAGGCATGCTGGGGATGCGGTGGGCTCTAT
GGCTTCTGAGGCGGAAAGAACCAGCTGGGGCTCTAGGGGGTATCCCC
[124 nt withheld, positions 3338-3461]
C
[91 nt withheld, positions 3463-3553]
AGGGTGATGGTTCACGTACCTAGAAGTTCCTATTCCGAAGTTCCTATTCTCTAGAAAGTATAGGAACTTC
CTTGGCCAAAAAGCCTGAACTCACCGCGACGTCTGTCGAGAAGTTTCTGATCGAAAAGTTCGACAGCGTC
TCCGACCTGATGCAGCTCTCGGAGGGCGAAGAATCTCGTGCTTTCAGCTTCGATGTAGGAGGGCGTGGAT
ATGTCCTGCGGGTAAATAGCTGCGCCGATGGTTTCTACAAAGATCGTTATGTTTATCGGCACTTTGCATC
GGCCGCGCTCCCGATTCCGGAAGTGCTTGACATTGGGGAATTCAGCGAGAGCCTGACCTATTGCATCTCC
CGCCGTGCACAGGGTGTCACGTTGCAAGACCTGCCTGAAACCGAACTGCCCGCTGTTCTGCAGCCGGTCG
CGGAGGCCATGGATGCGATCGCTGCGGCCGATCTTAGCCAGACGAGCGGGTTCGGCCCATTCGGACCGCA
AGGAATCGGTCAATACACTACATGGCGTGATTTCATATGCGCGATTGCTGATCCCCATGTGTATCACTGG
CAAACTGTGATGGACGACACCGTCAGTGCGTCCGTCGCGCAGGCTCTCGATGAGCTGATGCTTTGGGCCG
AGGACTGCCCCGAAGTCCGGCACCTCGTGCACGCGGATTTCGGCTCCAACAATGTCCTGACGGACAATGG
CCGCATAACAGCGGTCATTGACTGGAGCGAGGCGATGTTCGGGGATTCCCAATACGAGGTCGCCAACATC
TTCTTCTGGAGGCCGTGGTTGGCTTGTATGGAGCAGCAGACGCGCTACTTCGAGCGGAGGCATCCGGAGC
TTGCAGGATCGCCGCGGCTCCGGGCGTATATGCTCCGCATTGGTCTTGACCAACTCTATCAGAGCTTGGT
TGACGGCAATTTCGATGATGCAGCTTGGGCGCAGGGTCGATGCGACGCAATCGTCCGATCCGGAGCCGGG
ACTGTCGGGCGTACACAAATCGCCCGCAGAAGCGCGGCCGTCTGGACCGATGGCTGTGTAGAAGTACTCG
CCGATAGTGGAAACCGACGCCCCAGCACTCGTCCGAGGGCAAAGGAATAGCACGTACTACGAGATTTCGA
TTCCACCGCCGCCTTCTATGAAAGGTTGGGCTTCGGAATCGTTTTCCGGGACGCCGGCTGGATGATCCTC
CAGCGCGGGGATCTCATGCTGGAGTTCTTCGCCCACCCCAACTTGTTTATTGCAGCTTATAATGGTTACA
AATAAAGCAATAGCATCACAAATTTCACAAATAAAGCATTTTTTTCACTGCATTCTAGTTGTGGTTTGTC
CAAACTCATCAATGTATCTTATCATGTCTGTATACCGTCGACCTCTAGCTAGAGCTTGGCGTAATCATGG
TCATAGCTGTTTCCTGTGTGAAATTGTTATCCGCTCACAATTCCACACAACATACGAGCCGGAAGCATAA
AGTGTAAAGCCTGGGGTGCCTAATGAGTGAGCTAACTCACATTAATTGCGTTGCGCTCACTGCCCGCTTT
CCAGTCGGGAAACCTGTCGTGCCAGCTGCATTAATGAATCGGCCAACGCGCGGGGAGAGGCGGTTTGCGT
ATTGGGCGCTCTTCCGCTTCCTCGCTCACTGACTCGCTGCGCTCGGTCGTTCGGCTGCGGCGAGCGGTAT
CAGCTCACTCAAAGGCGGTAATACGGTTATCCACAGAATCAGGGGATAACGCAGGAAAGAACATGTGAGC
AAAAGGCCAGCAAAAGGCCAGGAACCGTAAAAAGGCCGCGTTGCTGGCGTTTTTCCATAGGCTCCGCCCC
CCTGACGAGCATCACAAAAATCGACGCTCAAGTCAGAGGTGGCGAAACCCGACAGGACTATAAAGATACC
AGGCGTTTCCCCCTGGAAGCTCCCTCGTGCGCTCTCCTGTTCCGACCCTGCCGCTTACCGGATACCTGTC
CGCCTTTCTCCCTTCGGGAAGCGTGGCGCTTTCTCATAGCTCACGCTGTAGGTATCTCAGTTCGGTGTAG
GTCGTTCGCTCCAAGCTGGGCTGTGTGCACGAACCCCCCGTTCAGCCCGACCGCTGCGCCTTATCCGGTA
ACTATCGTCTTGAGTCCAACCCGGTAAGACACGACTTATCGCCACTGGCAGCAGCCACTGGTAACAGGAT
TAGCAGAGCGAGGTATGTAGGCGGTGCTACAGAGTTCTTGAAGTGGTGGCCTAACTACGGCTACACTAGA
AGAACAGTATTTGGTATCTGCGCTCTGCTGAAGCCAGTTACCTTCGGAAAAAGAGTTGGTAGCTCTTGAT
CCGGCAAACAAACCACCGCTGGTAGCGGTGGTTTTTTTGTTTGCAAGCAGCAGATTACGCGCAGAAAAAA
AGGATCTCAAGAAGATCCTTTGATCTTTTCTACGGGGTCTGACGCTCAGTGGAACGAAAACTCACGTTAA
GGGATTTTGGTCATGAGATTATCAAAAAGGATCTTCACCTAGATCCTTTTAAATTAAAAATGAAGTTTTA
AATCAATCTAAAGTATATATGAGTAAACTTGGTCTGACAGTTACCAATGCTTAATCAGTGAGGCACCTAT
CTCAGCGATCTGTCTATTTCGTTCATCCATAGTTGCCTGACTCCCCGTCGTGTAGATAACTACGATACGG
GAGGGCTTACCATCTGGCCCCAGTGCTGCAATGATACCGCGAGACCCACGCTCACCGGCTCCAGATTTAT
CAGCAATAAACCAGCCAGCCGGAAGGGCCGAGCGCAGAAGTGGTCCTGCAACTTTATCCGCCTCCATCCA
GTCTATTAATTGTTGCCGGGAAGCTAGAGTAAGTAGTTCGCCAGTTAATAGTTTGCGCAACGTTGTTGCC
ATTGCTACAGGCATCGTGGTGTCACGCTCGTCGTTTGGTATGGCTTCATTCAGCTCCGGTTCCCAACGAT
CAAGGCGAGTTACATGATCCCCCATGTTGTGCAAAAAAGCGGTTAGCTCCTTCGGTCCTCCGATCGTTGT
CAGAAGTAAGTTGGCCGCAGTGTTATCACTCATGGTTATGGCAGCACTGCATAATTCTCTTACTGTCATG
CCATCCGTAAGATGCTTTTCTGTGACTGGTGAGTACTCAACCAAGTCATTCTGAGAATAGTGTATGCGGC
GACCGAGTTGCTCTTGCCCGGCGTCAATACGGGATAATACCGCGCCACATAGCAGAACTTTAAAAGTGCT
CATCATTGGAAAACGTTCTTCGGGGCGAAAACTCTCAAGGATCTTACCGCTGTTGAGATCCAGTTCGATG
TAACCCACTCGTGCACCCAACTGATCTTCAGCATCTTTTACTTTCACCAGCGTTTCTGGGTGAGCAAAAA
CAGGAAGGCAAAATGCCGCAAAAAAGGGAATAAGGGCGACACGGAAATGTTGAATACTCATACTCTTCCT
TTTTCAATATTATTGAAGCATTTATCAGGGTTATTGTCTCATGAGCGGATACATATTTGAATGTATTTAG
AAAAATAAACAAATAGGGGTTCCGCGCACATTTCCCCGAAAAGTGCCACCTGACGTCGACGGATCGGGAG
ATCTCCCGATCCCCTATGGTGCACTCTCAGTACAATCTGCTCTGATGCCGCATAGTTAAGCCAGTATCTG
CTCCCTGCTTGTGTGTTGGAGGTCGCTGAGTAGTGCGCGAGCAAAATTTAAGCTACAACAAGGCAAGGCT
TGACCGACAATTGCATGAAGAATCTGCTTAGGGTTAGGCGTTTTGCGCTGCTTCGCGATGTACGGGCCAG
ATATACGCGTT
Features (pLannotate 1.2.2; 27 found; start..end, strand, type, name):
      1..380     +  enhancer       CMV enhancer: human cytomegalovirus immediate early enhancer
    381..584     +  promoter       CMV promoter: human cytomegalovirus (CMV) immediate early promoter
    586..605     +  promoter       PLtetO-1 promoter (fragment): modified phage lambda PL promoter with tet operator sites (Lutz and Bujard, 1997)
    607..626     +  promoter       PLtetO-1 promoter (fragment): modified phage lambda PL promoter with tet operator sites (Lutz and Bujard, 1997)
    634..667     +  promoter       TRE3GV promoter (fragment): 3rd-generation Tet-responsive promoter that can be activated by binding of Tet-On® 3G, optimized for retroviral and lentiviral vectors
    827..1789    +  CDS            birA: BIRA_ECOLI - Also known as bioR, dhbB. Experimental evidence at protein level: Swiss-Prot protein existence level 1. Acts both as a biotin--[acetyl-CoA-carboxylase] ligase and a biotin-operon repressor. In the presence of ATP, BirA activates biotin to form the BirA-biotinyl-5'-adenylate (BirA-bio-5'-AMP or holoBirA) complex. HoloBirA can either transfer the biotinyl moiety to the biotin carboxyl carrier protein (BCCP) subunit of acetyl-CoA carboxylase, or bind to the biotin operator site and inhibit transcription of the operon. From Escherichia coli (strain K12).
   1790..1815    +  CDS            3xHA (fragment): three tandem HA epitope tags
   1847..1866    +  CDS            Strep-Tag II (fragment): peptide that binds Strep-Tactin®, an engineered form of streptavidin
   1907..1929    +  CDS            Strep-Tag II (fragment): peptide that binds Strep-Tactin®, an engineered form of streptavidin
   1943..1967    +  protein_bind   attB1: mutant version of attB; recombination site for the Gateway® BP reaction BP Clonase™
   1973..2995    +  CDS            PAX9: PAX9_HUMAN - Experimental evidence at protein level: Swiss-Prot protein existence level 1. Transcription factor required for normal development of thymus, parathyroid glands, ultimobranchial bodies, teeth, skeletal elements of skull and larynx as well as distal limbs. From Homo sapiens (Human).
   3000..3024    -  protein_bind   attB2: mutant version of attB; recombination site for the Gateway® BP reaction BP Clonase™
   3068..3292    +  polyA_signal   bGH poly(A) signal: bovine growth hormone polyadenylation signal
   3296..3317    +  promoter       SV40 promoter (fragment): SV40 enhancer and early promoter
   3338..3571    +  rep_origin     f1 ori (fragment) (sequence partly withheld): f1 bacteriophage origin of replication; arrow indicates direction of (+) strand synthesis
   3576..3623    +  protein_bind   FRT: FLP-mediated recombination occurs in the 8-bp core sequence TCTAGAAA (Turan and Bode, 2011). FLP recombinase from the Saccharomyces cerevisiae 2μ plasmid
   3631..4653    +  CDS            HygR: aminoglycoside phosphotransferase from E. coli; aph(4)-Ia; confers resistance to hygromycin
   4663..4788    +  CDS            ble (fragment): BLE_KLEPN - Experimental evidence at protein level: Swiss-Prot protein existence level 1. Binding protein with a strong affinity to the bleomycin family of antibiotics. Binds to CL990; an antimitotic-antibiotic compound. From Klebsiella pneumoniae.
   4783..4904    +  polyA_signal   SV40 poly(A) signal: SV40 polyadenylation signal
   4977..4993    -  protein_bind   lac operator: The lac repressor binds to the lac operator to inhibit transcription in E. coli. This inhibition can be relieved by adding lactose or isopropyl-β-D-thiogalactopyranoside (IPTG). lac repressor encoded by lacI
   5001..5031    -  promoter       lac promoter: promoter for the E. coli lac operon
   5046..5067    -  protein_bind   CAP binding site: CAP binding activates transcription in the presence of cAMP. E. coli catabolite activator protein
   5080..5172    -  CDS            lacI (fragment): lac repressor; lacI; The lac repressor binds to the lac operator to inhibit transcription in E. coli. This inhibition can be relieved by adding lactose or isopropyl-β-D-thiogalactopyranoside (IPTG).
   5355..5943    -  rep_origin     ori: high-copy-number ColE1/pMB1/pBR322/pUC origin of replication
   6114..6974    -  CDS            AmpR: β-lactamase; bla; confers resistance to ampicillin, carbenicillin, and related antibiotics
   6975..7079    -  promoter       AmpR promoter: bla
   7138..7190    -  misc_feature   bom (fragment): basis of mobility region from pBR322
