[The description below was written by a language model from this plasmid's Addgene catalogue record and pLannotate feature annotations shown in this document.]
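Description:
MAC_N_PAX9 is a mammalian expression plasmid of about 7.3 kb, built on the MAC-tag-N Gateway destination backbone, that expresses human PAX9 with an N-terminal MAC tag. It is maintained in E. coli as a high-copy plasmid through a ColE1/pUC-type origin and selected with ampicillin (β-lactamase under its own promoter). A partial f1 origin and leftover lac regulatory fragments are also annotated in the backbone.

Expression is driven by the CMV immediate-early enhancer and promoter. Short tet-operator matches lie immediately downstream of the promoter, suggesting that transcription can be tetracycline-regulated in cells that supply the Tet repressor. The open reading frame begins with an E. coli BirA-derived biotin ligase, followed by an HA epitope and two Strep-Tag II motifs, which together make up the MAC tag. An attB1 site left by Gateway recombination joins the tag to the unmutated PAX9 coding sequence, and attB2 and a bovine growth hormone polyadenylation signal follow. PAX9 is a paired-box transcription factor involved in the development of teeth, thymus, parathyroid and skeletal elements.

Downstream, an FRT site sits directly before a hygromycin resistance gene with an SV40 polyadenylation signal. No complete promoter is annotated for this gene, an arrangement typical of Flp-mediated integration into a genomic FRT landing site, where the marker becomes active and hygromycin selects stable isogenic lines. The tag's composition suits both Strep-based affinity purification and proximity biotinylation of the same bait. This fits the associated study mapping protein interaction networks of human transcription factors, although the stated purpose is simply PAX9 expression in mammalian cells.
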