Addgene plasmid #167789: MAC_N_PAX9
Purpose: Expresses PAX9 in mammalian cells
Depositing lab: Markku Varjosalo. Depositing organization: University of Helsinki. Publication: Human transcription factor protein interaction networks. Goos H, Kinnunen M, Salokas K, Tan Z, Liu X, Yadav L, Zhang Q, Wei GH, Varjosalo M. Nat Commun. 2022 Feb 9;13(1):766. doi: 10.1038/s41467-022-28341-5. PubMed 35140242.
Backbone
  Vector backbone: MAC-tag-N (#108078)
  Vector type: Mammalian Expression
  Selectable markers: Hygromycin
Growth in bacteria
  Bacterial resistance: Ampicillin, 100 μg/mL
  Growth temperature: 37°C
  Growth strain: DH5alpha
  Copy number: High Copy
Gene/Insert
  Gene/Insert name: PAX9 (alt names: Uniprot P55771; ENSG00000198807)
  Species: H. sapiens (human)
  Mutation: no mutations
  Entrez Gene: PAX9 (a.k.a. STHAG3)
  Tag / fusion protein: MAC (N terminal on backbone)
  Cloning method: Gateway Cloning
Terms and licenses: Academic/Nonprofit Terms; Industry Terms: Not Available to Industry
How to cite: MAC_N_PAX9 was a gift from Markku Varjosalo (Addgene plasmid # 167789 ; http://n2t.net/addgene:167789 ; RRID:Addgene_167789)
